>Addgene plasmid #91811 | CPH3508 (YCp LEU2 Rpb1 Y1473A) | addgene full sequence | sequence record 181108 | Addgene Partial NGS Result
CGGTGTGAAATACCGCACAGATGCGTAAGGAGAAAATACCGCATCAGGAAATTGTAAGCGTTAATATTTT
GTTAAAATTCGCGTTAAATTTTTGTTAAATCAGCTCATTTTTTAACCAATAGGCCGAAATCGGCAAAATC
CCTTATAAATCAAAAGAATAGACCGAGATAGGGT
[37 nt withheld, positions 175-211]
AAAGAACGTGGACTCCAACGTCAAAGG
[49 nt withheld, positions 239-287]
T
[91 nt withheld, positions 289-379]
G
[124 nt withheld, positions 381-504]
CCATTCGCCATTCAGGCTGCGCAACTGTTGGGAAGGGCGATCGGTGCGGGCCTCTTCGCTATTACGCCAG
CTGGCGAAAGGGGGATGTGCTGCAAGGCGATTAAGTTGGGTAACGCCAGGGTTTTCCCAGTCACGACGTT
GTAAAACGACGGCCAGTGAATTGTAATACGACTCACTATAGGGCGAATTGGAGCTCTTGGGAAGCTTCAG
TACCGCGATTTTTCAGCTAATGGATCAGATGATATATAAACAAAAAGTGGGATACAGCATATCGACGCCT
CCACTACAAATTAACAGAAGGATGAAAACCAATAAGAAAATTTCTAAAAGAAGAAGCCTGAAAAATCTCC
ATGGTGCCTTAAAAGGACTATTGAAAGAGTCCGGCAAGAAGAGTGAGTCCAAAATACGAAAACATAGCGA
TTGCAATCCTGTTCATCGAGTATATCCGCCAAATATCGAAAAACGGAAGACCAAAAAGGACGATGGAATT
TCACGGCCAATTGCTGAAAGAAATGGTCATGTGTATATAATGTCCAAGGAAAACCACATCATCCCTAAAC
TAACCGATGATGAAGTCATGGAGCGCCACAAACTAGCAGACGAAAACATGAGAAAAGTGTGGTCCAACAT
CATAAGCAAATACGAGTCTATTGAAGAACAAGGAGACCTCGTAGACCTGAAAACTGGTGAAATAGTTGAA
GATAATGGGCATATCAAGACGCTGACGGCCAACAACAGCACGAAAGATAAAAGAACAAAATACACAAGCG
TGCTCAGAGACATTATCGACATCAGCGACGAGGAAGATGGTGATAAAAATGATGAATATACTCTTTGGGC
TAACGATAGCGAGGCAAGCGATTCAGAGGTGGATGCTGACAACGACACTGAAGAGGAAAAAGACGAGAAA
TTGATAGACGCAGATTTCAAGAAGTACGAGGCCAAACTCTCGAAAAGGATATTACGAGATTAAGGTGCTA
AAATGCCGTATATTCGAATTTCATTACCATCAGAATATATATATATATATATGAGTCTATATTAGGGACT
ATCATACGGTAACCCGGACCTCCATTACCCGCATGACTTTACTCACTAAAGACGATTGTCGGTTTTAAAC
ATTTTTTTTTTTTCATTTCGACCGTCGGTTCTCCTTAGTTTGTTCAGTGGCAACAAGTGGACAAACAAGA
AGAGCGTGCAGCACCATTCACCGCCAGCTTTGTATCGTCCTTTAGAGTGCAGCAAGAACATTAATTGCTC
TCACAGAGGTATCATAAGAACATCCGATTCGTTCATTAACTGAAATCATATCTGTGTTGTTCTGATCGAC
TCTCTTTGTTAGTTTTATCTTCCATTTTTTTTTATTCCTTTCATTTTCCAATAAAATTTGAACAGGATCG
ATATAAACAGATAAAAACCCTCCAAAGTTAACCATTTGTTTATATTTGCTTTTCTGCATAAGTTTTCCTA
GCGAATTCCCTGATCAACTTTCAAGGAAAACTAAAACTACTGTATTATAAGAGGTTTTTTTTTTCATTCC
AGATTAATTTTGAAATACGATATCCTCAAGTTTATCTACCAGAATATTTGACTAAGAAATCAAACTCTGT
TAATAATAATATAATTATAAAAACCTCAACTAGAAACTCCAAAAAAAAAAATTTACCATTTTTTACTTTC
TATCCTTGTTAACCAAATTTCAAAAAAATTTTACCTTTTCTTTTTCCAGAAGAGGGACCAATCATAAAGA
TAGCAATAACACTTTACCCCAAAATATAAATCAGACATGGTAGGACAACAGTATTCTAGTGCTCCACTCC
GTACAGTAAAAGAGGTCCAATTCGGTCTTTTCTCACCTGAAGAAGTTAGAGCAATCAGTGTGGCCAAAAT
TAGATTTCCAGAGACAATGGATGAAACCCAGACGAGAGCGAAAATTGGTGGTCTAAACGACCCTAGGTTA
GGCTCTATTGATCGTAATCTGAAGTGTCAAACTTGTCAAGAGGGTATGAACGAATGTCCTGGTCATTTTG
GTCACATAGATTTAGCAAAACCTGTATTTCATGTTGGTTTTATTGCCAAAATTAAGAAAGTATGTGAGTG
TGTCTGTATGCACTGTGGTAAGCTATTACTGGATGAACATAATGAATTAATGAGACAAGCTCTAGCAATC
AAAGACAGTAAAAAAAGGTTTGCTGCAATTTGGACTTTATGTAAAACAAAAATGGTCTGCGAAACAGATG
TCCCTTCTGAAGATGATCCTACTCAGCTCGTATCAAGGGGAGGTTGTGGTAATACACAGCCTACAATTCG
TAAGGATGGGTTGAAATTAGTTGGTAGTTGGAAAAAAGATAGAGCCACGGGGGATGCGGATGAACCAGAA
CTAAGAGTTTTAAGTACGGAGGAAATCTTGAATATTTTTAAGCATATCTCAGTAAAAGACTTCACTAGTT
TGGGTTTCAACGAAGTTTTTTCTCGTCCAGAATGGATGATTTTAACATGCCTTCCTGTCCCACCACCACC
GGTGCGTCCATCCATTTCCTTCAATGAATCTCAAAGAGGTGAGGATGATTTAACCTTTAAACTTGCTGAT
ATTTTAAAAGCTAATATTAGTTTGGAAACACTAGAGCATAACGGTGCTCCACATCATGCTATTGAAGAAG
CAGAGAGTTTATTACAATTTCATGTTGCCACTTATATGGATAATGATATTGCTGGTCAACCACAAGCTCT
GCAGAAGTCCGGCCGTCCCGTTAAATCTATTCGTGCTCGTTTGAAGGGTAAAGAGGGTCGTATCAGAGGT
AATTTAATGGGTAAGCGTGTGGATTTTTCGGCAAGAACTGTTATTTCTGGTGATCCTAATTTGGAATTAG
ACCAAGTCGGTGTTCCAAAATCTATTGCCAAGACTTTAACATACCCAGAAGTGGTCACACCATATAACAT
AGATCGTCTGACGCAACTTGTTAGGAATGGACCAAATGAGCACCCCGGTGCCAAATACGTCATTCGTGAT
AGCGGAGACCGTATAGATTTAAGATACAGTAAAAGGGCAGGTGATATTCAATTACAGTATGGGTGGAAAG
TTGAACGTCATATTATGGACAATGATCCAGTTTTATTCAACCGTCAACCTTCGTTGCACAAAATGTCCAT
GATGGCCCACAGAGTAAAAGTTATTCCATATTCTACATTTAGATTGAATTTGTCCGTTACATCTCCATAC
AATGCCGATTTCGACGGTGACGAAATGAATCTTCACGTTCCTCAGTCTGAGGAAACAAGGGCGGAACTTT
CTCAATTATGTGCTGTTCCTCTGCAAATTGTTTCACCACAATCTAACAAACCTTGTATGGGTATTGTTCA
AGATACTTTGTGTGGTATTCGTAAACTGACATTAAGAGATACATTTATAGAACTTGATCAAGTTTTGAAT
ATGCTTTATTGGGTTCCAGATTGGGATGGTGTTATTCCGACACCTGCAATTATCAAGCCCAAACCTTTGT
GGTCCGGTAAACAAATCTTGTCTGTGGCTATCCCAAACGGTATTCATTTACAACGTTTTGATGAGGGCAC
TACTCTGCTTTCTCCAAAGGATAATGGTATGCTTATTATTGACGGTCAAATCATTTTTGGTGTAGTAGAG
AAAAAAACCGTTGGATCCTCCAATGGTGGTTTAATTCATGTTGTTACGAGAGAAAAGGGACCTCAAGTTT
GTGCTAAGTTGTTTGGTAACATACAGAAAGTTGTTAACTTTTGGTTACTACATAATGGGTTTTCAACAGG
TATTGGTGATACCATTGCGGACGGCCCAACAATGAGGGAAATTACAGAGACAATTGCAGAGGCTAAAAAG
AAAGTTTTGGATGTTACGAAAGAAGCCCAGGCAAACTTATTGACTGCTAAACATGGTATGACTCTCCGTG
AGTCTTTTGAGGATAACGTTGTTCGGTTCCTAAATGAAGCAAGAGATAAGGCAGGTCGTTTAGCTGAAGT
CAATTTGAAAGATTTGAACAATGTGAAACAAATGGTTATGGCAGGTTCCAAGGGTTCATTTATTAATATC
GCGCAAATGTCAGCTTGTGTAGGACAGCAATCTGTTGAAGGTAAACGTATTGCTTTTGGGTTCGTTGATC
GTACCTTACCTCATTTCTCTAAAGATGATTACTCCCCAGAGTCTAAAGGTTTTGTTGAGAACTCATATTT
GAGAGGTTTGACCCCACAAGAATTTTTTTTCCATGCAATGGGTGGTCGTGAAGGTCTTATCGATACCGCC
GTCAAAACAGCCGAAACAGGTTATATTCAACGTCGTTTAGTGAAAGCTCTAGAAGATATCATGGTTCATT
ACGATAACACCACAAGAAACTCATTGGGTAACGTTATTCAGTTTATTTATGGTGAAGATGGTATGGATGC
TGCGCATATTGAAAAGCAATCGCTAGATACTATTGGTGGCTCCGATGCAGCTTTTGAAAAGAGATACAGA
GTTGATTTATTGAATACAGACCATACCCTTGATCCCTCACTATTGGAATCCGGATCTGAGATACTTGGCG
ATTTGAAACTTCAAGTTCTCCTGGATGAAGAATACAAACAATTAGTGAAAGATCGTAAATTTTTGAGGGA
AGTTTTTGTTGATGGTGAAGCAAACTGGCCATTACCAGTCAACATAAGACGTATTATTCAAAATGCTCAA
CAAACTTTCCACATAGATCATACGAAACCATCTGATTTAACAATCAAAGACATCGTTCTTGGTGTAAAGG
ATTTGCAAGAAAACTTATTAGTGTTGCGTGGTAAGAATGAAATTATACAAAATGCCCAGCGAGATGCAGT
TACATTGTTCTGCTGTTTATTACGTTCCCGTTTGGCCACACGTAGAGTTCTACAAGAGTACAGACTAACA
AAACAGGCATTCGATTGGGTATTAAGTAATATCGAGGCACAATTCCTCCGTTCTGTTGTTCACCCTGGTG
AAATGGTTGGTGTTCTAGCAGCCCAATCCATTGGTGAACCAGCCACACAAATGACCCTTAACACCTTCCA
TTTTGCTGGTGTTGCTTCCAAAAAAGTTACTTCTGGTGTCCCCCGTTTAAAGGAAATTTTGAATGTGGCC
AAAAACATGAAAACCCCTTCCTTGACTGTATACTTAGAGCCCGGGCATGCTGCCGATCAAGAACAAGCGA
AGTTGATCAGATCTGCTATCGAGCATACCACTTTAAAGAGTGTCACTATTGCTTCAGAAATTTACTATGA
TCCTGATCCACGTTCCACAGTTATTCCAGAAGATGAAGAAATTATCCAACTTCATTTCTCATTATTGGAT
GAAGAGGCTGAACAATCTTTTGACCAACAATCACCTTGGTTATTACGTCTGGAACTGGATCGTGCAGCAA
TGAATGATAAAGACTTAACAATGGGTCAGGTTGGTGAAAGAATCAAGCAAACATTCAAAAATGATTTGTT
TGTTATCTGGTCTGAAGACAACGATGAGAAGTTGATCATCCGTTGTCGTGTTGTTCGTCCAAAGTCACTA
GATGCTGAGACTGAAGCAGAAGAAGATCATATGTTGAAGAAAATTGAGAACACAATGTTAGAGAATATTA
CATTACGTGGTGTAGAGAACATCGAGCGTGTTGTCATGATGAAATATGACCGTAAAGTACCAAGTCCAAC
TGGTGAATACGTTAAGGAACCTGAATGGGTGTTGGAAACAGATGGTGTTAACTTATCTGAAGTTATGACT
GTTCCTGGTATCGACCCAACCAGAATCTATACCAACTCCTTCATTGATATAATGGAAGTTCTAGGTATTG
AAGCTGGTCGTGCAGCCTTGTATAAAGAAGTTTACAATGTTATTGCTTCTGATGGTTCGTATGTTAACTA
CCGTCATATGGCTTTGTTAGTCGATGTTATGACAACCCAAGGTGGCTTAACTTCTGTTACTCGTCATGGT
TTCAACAGATCAAATACAGGTGCCTTAATGAGATGTTCATTTGAAGAAACTGTCGAAATTTTGTTTGAAG
CTGGTGCTTCAGCCGAATTAGATGATTGTCGTGGTGTTTCGGAAAATGTCATTCTTGGTCAAATGGCTCC
AATCGGTACCGGTGCATTTGATGTGATGATCGATGAGGAGTCACTGGTAAAATACATGCCAGAACAAAAA
ATAACTGAGATTGAAGACGGACAAGATGGTGGCGTCACACCAGCCAGTAACGAAAGTGGTTTGGTCAATG
CAGATCTTGACGTTAAAGATGAGCTAATGTTTTCACCTCTGGTTGATTCGGGTTCAAATGACGCTATGGC
TGGAGGATTTACAGCGTACGGTGGTGCTGATTATGGTGAAGCCACGTCTCCATTTGGTGCTTATGGTGAA
GCACCTACATCTCCCGGATTTGGAGTCTCCTCACCAGGCTTTTCTCCAACTTCCCCAACATACTCTCCTA
CCTCTCCAGCGTACTCACCAACATCACCATCGTACTCACCAACATCACCATCGTACTCGCCAACATCACC
ATCGTACTCACCTACATCACCATCGTATTCACCAACGTCACCATCATATTCGCCAACGTCACCATCATAT
TCGCCAACGTCGCCATCGTATTCTCCAACGTCACCATCGTATTCGCCAACGTCGCCTTCCTACTCTCCCA
CGTCGCCAAGCTACAGCCCTACGTCTCCTTCTTATTCTCCTACATCTCCATCATACTCTCCTACGTCACC
AAGTTACAGCCCAACGTCACCAAGTTACAGCCCAACGTCTCCAGCCTATTCCCCAACATCACCAAGTTAT
AGTCCTACATCGCCTTCATACTCTCCAACATCACCATCCTATTCCCCAACATCACCTTCTTACTCTCCCA
CCTCTCCAAACTATAGCCCTACTTCACCTTCTTACTCCCCAACATCTCCAGGCTACAGCCCAGGATCTCC
TGCATATTCTCCAAAGCAAGACGAACAAAAGCATAATGAAAATGAAAATTCCAGATGATATAGTATATCA
TCCTTACGTATTTGACGTTATTACATTATATATAGTTTCTCAAATAATATTTCTAGTTTATTTTTGTATC
ATAATAAAAACGTATACCAAATATACCATTATTTTTCATAGCATTATGGTAGGGATAGGGAATCAAGTAA
CTAATTTATATCCGCAGAGCATTGGGAAAACCAACGGCGCTAGTAAATGCATTTAAATTACGTCCGTCCA
ACTTCTAAGCTTAAGGGTTTCTCGAGGGGGGGCCCGGTACCAGCTTTTGTTCCCTTTAGTGAGGGTTAAT
TTCGAGCTTGGCGTAATCATGGTCATAGCTGTTTCCTGTGTGAAATTGTTATCCGCTCACAATTCCACAC
AACATACGAGCCGGAAGCATAAAGTGTAAAGCCTGGGGTGCCTAATGAGTGAGCTAACTCACATTAATTG
CGTTGCGCTCACTGCCCGCTTTCCAGTCGGGAAACCTGTCGTGCCAGCTGCATTAATGAATCGGCCAACG
CGCGGGGAGAGGCGGTTTGCGTATTGGGCGCTCTTCCGCTTCCTCGCTCACTGACTCGCTGCGCTCGGTC
GTTCGGCTGCGGCGAGCGGTATCAGCTCACTCAAAGGCGGTAATACGGTTATCCACAGAATCAGGGGATA
ACGCAGGAAAGAACATGTGAGCAAAAGGCCAGCAAAAGGCCAGGAACCGTAAAAAGGCCGCGTTGCTGGC
GTTTTTCCATAGGCTCCGCCCCCCTGACGAGCATCACAAAAATCGACGCTCAAGTCAGAGGTGGCGAAAC
CCGACAGGACTATAAAGATACCAGGCGTTTCCCCCTGGAAGCTCCCTCGTGCGCTCTCCTGTTCCGACCC
TGCCGCTTACCGGATACCTGTCCGCCTTTCTCCCTTCGGGAAGCGTGGCGCTTTCTCATAGCTCACGCTG
TAGGTATCTCAGTTCGGTGTAGGTCGTTCGCTCCAAGCTGGGCTGTGTGCACGAACCCCCCGTTCAGCCC
GACCGCTGCGCCTTATCCGGTAACTATCGTCTTGAGTCCAACCCGGTAAGACACGACTTATCGCCACTGG
CAGCAGCCACTGGTAACAGGATTAGCAGAGCGAGGTATGTAGGCGGTGCTACAGAGTTCTTGAAGTGGTG
GCCTAACTACGGCTACACTAGAAGAACAGTATTTGGTATCTGCGCTCTGCTGAAGCCAGTTACCTTCGGA
AAAAGAGTTGGTAGCTCTTGATCCGGCAAACAAACCACCGCTGGTAGCGGTGGTTTTTTTGTTTGCAAGC
AGCAGATTACGCGCAGAAAAAAAGGATCTCAAGAAGATCCTTTGATCTTTTCTACGGGGTCTGACGCTCA
GTGGAACGAAAACTCACGTTAAGGGATTTTGGTCATGAGATTATCAAAAAGGATCTTCACCTAGATCCTT
TTAAATTAAAAATGAAGTTTTAAATCAATCTAAAGTATATATGAGTAAACTTGGTCTGACAGTTACCAAT
GCTTAATCAGTGAGGCACCTATCTCAGCGATCTGTCTATTTCGTTCATCCATAGTTGCCTGACTCCCCGT
CGTGTAGATAACTACGATACGGGAGGGCTTACCATCTGGCCCCAGTGCTGCAATGATACCGCGAGACCCA
CGCTCACCGGCTCCAGATTTATCAGCAATAAACCAGCCAGCCGGAAGGGCCGAGCGCAGAAGTGGTCCTG
CAACTTTATCCGCCTCCATCCAGTCTATTAATTGTTGCCGGGAAGCTAGAGTAAGTAGTTCGCCAGTTAA
TAGTTTGCGCAACGTTGTTGCCATTGCTACAGGCATCGTGGTGTCACGCTCGTCGTTTGGTATGGCTTCA
TTCAGCTCCGGTTCCCAACGATCAAGGCGAGTTACATGATCCCCCATGTTGTGCAAAAAAGCGGTTAGCT
CCTTCGGTCCTCCGATCGTTGTCAGAAGTAAGTTGGCCGCAGTGTTATCACTCATGGTTATGGCAGCACT
GCATAATTCTCTTACTGTCATGCCATCCGTAAGATGCTTTTCTGTGACTGGTGAGTACTCAACCAAGTCA
TTCTGAGAATAGTGTATGCGGCGACCGAGTTGCTCTTGCCCGGCGTCAATACGGGATAATACCGCGCCAC
ATAGCAGAACTTTAAAAGTGCTCATCATTGGAAAACGTTCTTCGGGGCGAAAACTCTCAAGGATCTTACC
GCTGTTGAGATCCAGTTCGATGTAACCCACTCGTGCACCCAACTGATCTTCAGCATCTTTTACTTTCACC
AGCGTTTCTGGGTGAGCAAAAACAGGAAGGCAAAATGCCGCAAAAAAGGGAATAAGGGCGACACGGAAAT
GTTGAATACTCATACTCTTCCTTTTTCAATATTATTGAAGCATTTATCAGGGTTATTGTCTCATGAGCGG
ATACATATTTGAATGTATTTAGAAAAATAAACAAATAGGGGTTCCGCGCACATTTCCCCGAAAAGTGCCA
CCTGGGTCCTTTTCATCACGTGCTATAAAAATAATTATAATTTAAATTTTTTAATATAAATATATAAATT
AAAAATAGAAAGTAAAAAAAGAAATTAAAGAAAAAATAGTTTTTGTTTTCCGAAGATGTAAAAGACTCTA
GGGGGATCGCCAACAAATACTACCTTTTATCTTGCTCTTCCTGCTCTCAGGTATTAATGCCGAATTGTTT
CATCTTGTCTGTGTAGAAGACCACACACGAAAATCCTGTGATTTTACATTTTACTTATCGTTAATCGAAT
GTATATCTATTTAATCTGCTTTTCTTGTCTAATAAATATATATGTAAAGTACGCTTTTTGTTGAAATTTT
TTAAACCTTTGTTTATTTTTTTTTCTTCATTCCGTAACTCTTCTACCTTCTTTATTTACTTTCTAAAATC
CAAATACAAAACATAAAAATAAATAAACACAGAGTAAATTCCCAAATTATTCCATCATTAAAAGATACGA
GGCGCGTGTAAGTTACAGGCAAGCGATCCGTCCTAAGAAACCATTATTATCATGACATTAACCTATAAAA
ATAGGCGTATCACGAGGCCCTTTCGTCTCGCGCGTTTCGGTGATGACGGTGAAAACCTCTGACACATGCA
GCTCCCGGAGACGGTCACAGCTTGTCTGTAAGCGGATGCCGGGAGCAGACAAGCCCGTCAGGGCGCGTCA
GCGGGTGTTGGCGGGTGTCGGGGCTGGCTTAACTATGCGGCATCAGAGCAGATTGTACTGAGAGTGCACC
ATATCGACTACGTCGTTAAGGCCGTTTCTGACAGAGTAAAATTCTTGAGGGAACTTTCACCATTATGGGA
AATGGTTCAAGAAGGTATTGACTTAAACTCCATCAAATGGTCAGGTCATTGAGTGTTTTTTATTTGTTGT
ATTTTTTTTTTTTTAGAGAAAATCCTCCAATATATAAATTAGGAATCATAGTTTCATGATTTTCTGTTAC
ACCTAACTTTTTGTGTGGTGCCCTCCTCCTTGTCAATATTAATGTTAAAGTGCAATTCTTTTTCCTTATC
ACGTTGAGCCATTAGTATCAATTTGCTTACCTGTATTCCTTTACATCCTCCTTTTTCTCCTTCTTGATAA
ATGTATGTAGATTGCGTATATAGTTTCGTCTACCCTATGAACATATTCCATTTTGTAATTTCGTGTCGTT
TCTATTATGAATTTCATTTATAAAGTTTATGTACAAATATCATAAAAAAAGAGAATCTTTTTAAGCAAGG
ATTTTCTTAACTTCTTCGGCGACAGCATCACCGACTTCGGTGGTACTGTTGGAACCACCTAAATCACCAG
TTCTGATACCTGCATCCAAAACCTTTTTAACTGCATCTTCAATGGCCTTACCTTCTTCAGGCAAGTTCAA
TGACAATTTCAACATCATTGCAGCAGACAAGATAGTGGCGATAGGGTTGACCTTATTCTTTGGCAAATCT
GGAGCAGAACCGTGGCATGGTTCGTACAAACCAAATGCGGTGTTCTTGTCTGGCAAAGAGGCCAAGGACG
CAGATGGCAACAAACCCAAGGAACCTGGGATAACGGAGGCTTCATCGGAGATGATATCACCAAACATGTT
GCTGGTGATTATAATACCATTTAGGTGGGTTGGGTTCTTAACTAGGATCATGGCGGCAGAATCAATCAAT
TGATGTTGAACCTTCAATGTAGGGAATTCGTTCTTGATGGTTTCCTCCACAGTTTTTCTCCATAATCTTG
AAGAGGCCAAAACATTAGCTTTATCCAAGGACCAAATAGGCAATGGTGGCTCATGTTGTAGGGCCATGAA
AGCGGCCATTCTTGTGATTCTTTGCACTTCTGGAACGGTGTATTGTTCACTATCCCAAGCGACACCATCA
CCATCGTCTTCCTTTCTCTTACCAAAGTAAATACCTCCCACTAATTCTCTGACAACAACGAAGTCAGTAC
CTTTAGCAAATTGTGGCTTGATTGGAGATAAGTCTAAAAGAGAGTCGGATGCAAAGTTACATGGTCTTAA
GTTGGCGTACAATTGAAGTTCTTTACGGATTTTTAGTAAACCTTGTTCAGGTCTAACACTACCGGTACCC
CATTTAGGACCACCCACAGCACCTAACAAAACGGCATCAGCCTTCTTGGAGGCTTCCAGCGCCTCATCTG
GAAGTGGAACACCTGTAGCATCGATAGCAGCACCACCAATTAAATGATTTTCGAAATCGAACTTGACATT
GGAACGAACATCAGAAATAGCTTTAAGAACCTTAATGGCTTCGGCTGTGATTTCTTGACCAACGTGGTCA
CCTGGCAAAACGACGATCTTCTTAGGGGCAGACATTAGAATGGTATATCCTTGAAATATATATATATATA
TTGCTGAAATGTAAAAGGTAAGAAAAGTTAGAAAGTAAGACGATTGCTAACCACCTATTGGAAAAAACAA
TAGGTCCTTAAATAATATTGTCAACTTCAAGTATTGTGATGCAAGCATTTAGTCATGAACGCTTCTCTAT
TCTATATGAAAAGCCGGTTCCGGCGCTCTCACCTTTCCTTTTTCTCCCAATTTTTCAGTTGAAAAAGGTA
TATGCGTCAGGCGACCTCTGAAATTAACAAAAAATTTCCAGTCATCGAATTTGATTCTGTGCGATAGCGC
CCCTGTGTGTTCTCGTTATGTTGAGGAAAAAAATAATGGTTGCTAAGAGATTCGAACTCTTGCATCTTAC
GATACCTGAGTATTCCCACAGTTAACTGCGGTCAAGATATTTCTTGAATCAGGCGCCTTAGACCGCTCGG
CCAAACAACCAATTACTTGTTGAGAAATAGAGTATAATTATCCTATAAATATAACGTTTTTGAACACACA
TGAACAAGGAAGTACAGGACAATTGATTTTGAAGAGAATGTGGATTTTGATGTAATTGTTGGGATTCCAT
TTTTAATAAGGCAATAATATTAGGTATGTAGATATACTAGAAGTTCTCCTCGACCGGTCGATATG
Features (pLannotate 1.2.2; 22 found; start..end, strand, type, name):
     76..504     -  rep_origin     f1 ori (sequence partly withheld): f1 bacteriophage origin of replication; arrow indicates direction of (+) strand synthesis
    508..665     -  CDS            lacZα (fragment): LacZα fragment of β-galactosidase; lacZ fragment
    668..686     +  promoter       T7 promoter: promoter for bacteriophage T7 RNA polymerase
    806..1474    +  CDS            SCM3: SCM3_YEAST - Experimental evidence at protein level: Swiss-Prot protein existence level 1. From Saccharomyces cerevisiae (strain ATCC 204508 / S288c) (Baker's yeast).
   2291..6904    +  CDS            RPO21 (fragment): RPB1_YEAST - Also known as RPB1, RPB220, SUA8. Experimental evidence at protein level: Swiss-Prot protein existence level 1. DNA-dependent RNA polymerase catalyzes the transcription of DNA into RNA using the four ribonucleoside triphosphates as substrates. Largest and catalytic component of RNA polymerase II which synthesizes mRNA precursors and many functional non-coding RNAs. Forms the polymerase active center together with the second largest subunit. Pol II is the central component of the basal RNA polymerase II transcription machinery. During a transcription cycle, Pol II, general transcri
   7735..7755    +  misc_feature   MCS (fragment): pBluescript multiple cloning site
   7767..7785    -  promoter       T3 promoter: promoter for bacteriophage T3 RNA polymerase
   7828..7850    -  protein_bind   lac operator (fragment): The lac repressor binds to the lac operator to inhibit transcription in E. coli. This inhibition can be relieved by adding lactose or isopropyl-β-D-thiogalactopyranoside (IPTG). lac repressor encoded by lacI
   7854..7884    -  promoter       lac promoter: promoter for the E. coli lac operon
   7899..7920    -  protein_bind   CAP binding site: CAP binding activates transcription in the presence of cAMP. E. coli catabolite activator protein
   7933..8025    -  CDS            lacI (fragment): lac repressor; lacI; The lac repressor binds to the lac operator to inhibit transcription in E. coli. This inhibition can be relieved by adding lactose or isopropyl-β-D-thiogalactopyranoside (IPTG).
   8208..8796    -  rep_origin     ori: high-copy-number ColE1/pMB1/pBR322/pUC origin of replication
   8967..9827    -  CDS            AmpR: β-lactamase; bla; confers resistance to ampicillin, carbenicillin, and related antibiotics
   9828..9932    -  promoter       AmpR promoter: bla
   9969..10472   +  misc_feature   CEN/ARS: S. cerevisiae CEN6 centromere fused to an autonomously replicating sequence
  10541..10576   +  CDS            rop (fragment): Rop protein, which maintains plasmids at low copy number; rop
  10678..10728   +  misc_feature   bom (fragment): basis of mobility region from pBR322
  10727..10843   +  CDS            NFS1 (fragment): NFS1_YEAST - Also known as SPL1 From Saccharomyces cerevisiae (strain ATCC 204508 / S288c) (Baker's yeast).
  11205..12299   -  CDS            LEU2: 3-isopropylmalate dehydrogenase, required for leucine biosynthesis; S. cerevisiae LEU2; yeast auxotrophic marker
  12300..12707   -  promoter       LEU2 promoter: S. cerevisiae LEU2
  12847..12924   -  CDS            YO192_YEAST (fragment): Experimental evidence at protein level: Swiss-Prot protein existence level 1. From Saccharomyces cerevisiae (strain ATCC 204508 / S288c) (Baker's yeast).
  12955..48      +  misc_feature   bom (fragment) (across the origin): basis of mobility region from pBR322
