[The description below was written by a language model from this plasmid's Addgene catalogue record and pLannotate feature annotations shown in this document.]
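Description:
CPH3508 (YCp LEU2 Rpb1 Y1473A) is a yeast centromeric shuttle plasmid built on pRS315 for expressing a point-mutant form of the largest RNA polymerase II subunit in Saccharomyces cerevisiae. In yeast it is maintained through a CEN6/ARS element, which keeps it at low, roughly chromosomal copy number and gives stable segregation, and it is selected by complementation of leucine auxotrophy with the LEU2 marker and its own promoter. In E. coli it replicates from a ColE1/pUC-type origin and is selected with ampicillin via the β-lactamase gene. The usual pBluescript-derived remnants are present as well: an f1 origin, a disrupted lacZα fragment with lac promoter and operator, and flanking T7 and T3 promoters.

The insert is RPO21 (RPB1), about 5.2 kb, cloned between SphI and XhoI sites and carrying a tyrosine-to-alanine substitution at residue 1473. Expression is driven by the endogenous RPB1 promoter and terminated by native 3′ untranslated sequence, both of which were added to the backbone, so the mutant is produced at near-physiological levels. The genomic flank upstream is large enough that the annotation also detects the neighbouring SCM3 open reading frame. The feature table labels RPO21 as a fragment covering only part of the stated insert length. It derives from a partial NGS assembly slightly shorter than the catalogued total size, so it may not represent the gene completely.

The associated publication concerns recruitment of Spt6 through its SH2 domains to the phosphorylated linker region of RNA polymerase II. This indicates that the plasmid is meant for testing the contribution of Y1473 to that interaction in yeast. No epitope tag or reporter is recorded.
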