Addgene plasmid #91811: CPH3508 (YCp LEU2 Rpb1 Y1473A)
Purpose: Yeast expression of S. cerevisiae Rpb1 with a Y1473A mutation
Depositing lab: Chris Hill. Depositing organization: University of Utah. Publication: A novel SH2 recognition mechanism recruits Spt6 to the doubly phosphorylated RNA polymerase II linker at sites of transcription. Sdano MA, Fulcher JM, Palani S, Chandrasekharan MB, Parnell TJ, Whitby FG, Formosa T, Hill CP. Elife. 2017 Aug 16;6. pii: 28723. doi: 10.7554/eLife.28723. PubMed 28826505.
Backbone
  Vector backbone: pRS315
  Backbone manufacturer: ATCC
  Backbone size w/o insert (bp): 7771
  Total vector size (bp): 12970
  Modifications to backbone: Addition of endogenous RPB1 promoter and 3’ untranslated regions
  Vector type: Yeast Expression
  Selectable markers: LEU2
Growth in bacteria
  Bacterial resistance: Ampicillin, 100 μg/mL
  Growth temperature: 37°C
  Growth strain: DH5alpha
  Copy number: Low Copy
Gene/Insert
  Gene/Insert name: RPO21 (alt name: RPB1, RPB220, SUA8, B220)
  Species: S. cerevisiae (budding yeast)
  Insert size (bp): 5199
  Mutation: changed tyrosine 1473 to alanine
  GenBank ID: NM_001180200.1
  Entrez Gene: RPO21 (a.k.a. YDL140C, RPB1, RPB220, SIT1, SUA8)
  Promoter: Endogenous Rpb1 promoter
  Cloning method: Restriction Enzyme; 5′ cloning site Sph1 (not destroyed); 3′ cloning site Xho1 (not destroyed)
  Sequencing primers: 5′ CTGTTTCCAACACCCAT; 3′ M13R
Resource information
  A portion of this plasmid was derived from a plasmid made by: This plasmid was derived from pCK859, a gift from Craig Kaplan at Texas A&M University.
Terms and licenses: Academic/Nonprofit Terms; Industry Terms: Not Available to Industry
How to cite: CPH3508 (YCp LEU2 Rpb1 Y1473A) was a gift from Chris Hill (Addgene plasmid # 91811 ; http://n2t.net/addgene:91811 ; RRID:Addgene_91811)
